Addgene plasmid #79200: pAB076i6
Purpose: Directed Evolution of Protein-Protein Interactions
Depositing lab: David Liu. Depositing organization: Harvard University. Publication: Continuous evolution of Bacillus thuringiensis toxins overcomes insect resistance. Badran AH, Guzov VM, Huai Q, Kemp MM, Vishwanath P, Kain W, Nance AM, Evdokimov A, Moshiri F, Turner KH, Wang P, Malvar T, Liu DR. Nature. 2016 May 5;533(7601):58-63. doi: 10.1038/nature17938. Epub 2016 Apr 27. PubMed 27120167.
Backbone
  Vector backbone: SC101
  Backbone manufacturer: David Liu Lab
  Backbone size w/o insert (bp): 2992
  Vector type: Bacterial Expression
Growth in bacteria
  Bacterial resistance: Ampicillin, 100 μg/mL
  Growth temperature: 37°C
  Growth strain: NEB Turbo
  Copy number: Low Copy
Gene/Insert
  Gene/Insert name: PlacZ-opt (no operator) gIII, luxAB; Ppro1 434cI-SH2ABL1
  Species: Synthetic
  Promoter: PlacZ-opt (no operator); Ppro1
  Cloning method: Ligation Independent Cloning
  Sequencing primers: 5′ n/a; 3′ n/a
Terms and licenses: Academic/Nonprofit Terms; Industry Terms: Not Available to Industry
How to cite: pAB076i6 was a gift from David Liu (Addgene plasmid # 79200 ; http://n2t.net/addgene:79200 ; RRID:Addgene_79200)
