[The description below was written by a language model from this plasmid's Addgene catalogue record and pLannotate feature annotations shown in this document.]
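Description:
pAB076i6 is a low-copy bacterial expression plasmid of about 8 kb built on an SC101 backbone. It replicates in E. coli through the pSC101 origin together with the Rep101 (RepA) protein encoded alongside it, and it is selected with ampicillin through a β-lactamase gene driven by its native bla promoter. It is a synthetic construct designed for directed evolution of protein–protein interactions and comes from work on continuous evolution of Bacillus thuringiensis toxins.

The payload consists of two opposed expression units. On the forward strand, a PlacZ-opt promoter, recorded as lacking an operator, drives M13 gene III (the minor coat protein pIII, needed for production of infectious phage), followed by the Photorhabdus luminescens luciferase subunits luxA and luxB. This couples phage propagation and a luminescence readout to transcription from the same promoter. On the reverse strand, the Ppro1 promoter expresses a fusion of the 434 cI repressor DNA-binding protein to the ABL1 SH2 domain. The feature table detects a short FLAG-like segment between the two parts. The automated annotation labels the repressor portion as a fragment of the related phage P22 C2 protein and the SH2 portion as a viral ABL homologue; these are similarity matches, and the catalogue names should be taken as the intended parts. rrnB terminators insulate the cassettes.

The arrangement fits a bacterial two-hybrid-style selection plasmid, in which a DNA-bound bait would recruit transcription when an evolving partner binds it. Because this version has no operator, it plausibly serves as a control or variant lacking the repressor binding site, although the record does not state this role explicitly.
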