Features (pLannotate 1.2.2; 14 found; start..end, strand, type, name):
      1..951     -  CDS            Rep101: RepA protein needed for replication with the pSC101 origin; rep101
    999..1221    -  rep_origin     pSC101 ori: low-copy replication origin that requires the Rep101 protein
   1723..1758    -  terminator     rrnB T1 terminator (fragment): Escherichia coli rrnB; transcription terminator T1 from the E. coli rrnB gene
   1889..3162    +  CDS            M13 gene III (fragment) (sequence partly withheld): pIII; III; minor coat protein
   3162..4241    +  CDS            luxA (sequence partly withheld): LUXA1_PHOLU - Experimental evidence at protein level: Swiss-Prot protein existence level 1. Light-emitting reaction in luminous bacteria. From Photorhabdus luminescens (Xenorhabdus luminescens).
   4305..5285    +  CDS            LuxB: LuxB luciferase subunit; luxB; from the Photorhabdus luminescens bioluminescence operon
   5393..5692    -  CDS            ABL (fragment): ABL_FSVHY - Experimental evidence at transcript level: Swiss-Prot protein existence level 2. From Feline sarcoma virus (strain Hardy-Zuckerman 2).
   5693..5713    -  CDS            FLAG (fragment): FLAG® epitope tag, followed by an enterokinase cleavage site
   5729..6331    -  CDS            C2 (fragment): RPC2_BPP22 - Experimental evidence at protein level: Swiss-Prot protein existence level 1. This protein allows the phage to reside inactively in the chromosome of its host bacterium. This lysogenic state is maintained by binding of regulatory protein C2 to the OR and OL operators, preventing transcription of proteins necessary for lytic development. From Salmonella phage P22 (Bacteriophage P22).
   6548..6575    -  terminator     rrnB T2 terminator: transcription terminator T2 from the E. coli rrnB gene
   6667..6753    -  terminator     rrnB T1 terminator: Escherichia coli rrnB; transcription terminator T1 from the E. coli rrnB gene
   6755..6870    -  ncRNA          5S rRNA: Accession: RF00001 - 5S ribosomal RNA
   6969..7829    -  CDS            AmpR: β-lactamase; bla; confers resistance to ampicillin, carbenicillin, and related antibiotics
   7830..7934    -  promoter       AmpR promoter: bla
>Addgene plasmid #79200 | pAB076i6 | depositor full sequence | sequence record 148321 | Full Sequence
TCAGATCCTTCCGTATTTAGCCAGTATGTTCTCTAGTGTGGTTCGTTGTTTTTGCGTGAGCCATGAGAAC
GAACCATTGAGATCATGCTTACTTTGCATGTCACTCAAAAATTTTGCCTCAAAACTGGTGAGCTGAATTT
TTGCAGTTAAAGCATCGTGTAGTGTTTTTCTTAGTCCGTTACGTAGGTAGGAATCTGATGTAATGGTTGT
TGGTATTTTGTCACCATTCATTTTTATCTGGTTGTTCTCAAGTTCGGTTACGAGATCCATTTGTCTATCT
AGTTCAACTTGGAAAATCAACGTATCAGTCGGGCGGCCTCGCTTATCAACCACCAATTTCATATTGCTGT
AAGTGTTTAAATCTTTACTTATTGGTTTCAAAACCCATTGGTTAAGCCTTTTAAACTCATGGTAGTTATT
TTCAAGCATTAACATGAACTTAAATTCATCAAGGCTAATCTCTATATTTGCCTTGTGAGTTTTCTTTTGT
GTTAGTTCTTTTAATAACCACTCATAAATCCTCATAGAGTATTTGTTTTCAAAAGACTTAACATGTTCCA
GATTATATTTTATGAATTTTTTTAACTGGAAAAGATAAGGCAATATCTCTTCACTAAAAACTAATTCTAA
TTTTTCGCTTGAGAACTTGGCATAGTTTGTCCACTGGAAAATCTCAAAGCCTTTAACCAAAGGATTCCTG
ATTTCCACAGTTCTCGTCATCAGCTCTCTGGTTGCTTTAGCTAATACACCATAAGCATTTTCCCTACTGA
TGTTCATCATCTGAGCGTATTGGTTATAAGTGAACGATACCGTCCGTTCTTTCCTTGTAGGGTTTTCAAT
CGTGGGGTTGAGTAGTGCCACACAGCATAAAATTAGCTTGGTTTCATGCTCCGTTAAGTCATAGCGACTA
ATCGCTAGTTCATTTGCTTTGAAAACAACTAATTCAGACATACATCTCAATTGGTCTAGGTAATTTTAAT
CACTATACCAATTGAGATGGGCTAGTCAATGATAATTACTAGTCCTTTTCCTTTGAGTTGTGGGTATCTG
TAAATTCTGCTAGACCTTTGCTGGAAAACTTGTAAATTCTGCTAGACCCTCTGTAAATTCCGCTAGACCT
TTGTGTGTTTTTTTTGTTTATATTCAAGTGGTTATAATTTATAGAATAAAGAAAGAATAAAAAAAGATAA
AAAGAATAGATCCCAGCCCTGTGTATAACTCACTACTTTAGTCAGTTCCGCAGTATTACAAAAGGATGTC
GCAAACGCTGTTTGCTCCTCTACAAAACAGACCTTAAAACCCTAAAGGCTTAAGTAGCACCCTCGCAAGC
TCGGGCAAATCGCTGAATATTCCTTTTGTCTCCGACCATCAGGCACCTGAGTCGCTGTCTTTTTCGTGAC
ATTCAGTTCGCTGCGCTCACGGCTCTGGCAGTGAATGGGGGTAAATGGCACTACAGGCGCCTTTTATGGA
TTCATGCAAGGAAACTACCCATAATACAAGAAAAGCCCGTCACGGGCTTCTCAGGGCGTTTTATGGCGGG
TCTGCTATGTGGTGCTATCTGACTTTTTGCTGTTCAGCAGTTCCTGCCCTCTGCTTTTCCAGTCTGACCA
CTTCGGCTTATCCCGTGACAGGTCATTCAGACTGGCTAATGCACCCAGTAAGGCAGCGGGCTCATCAACA
GGCTTACCCGTCGTACGGTCAAGAGGACATCCGGGCAAATGCAACGAAAGGCTCAGTCGAAAGACTGGGC
CTTTCGTTGCGCTGCGGAGACTTAGGGACCCTAAAAATTAAGAAGTCTTAAATAAGGCACCCCGGGCTTT
ACTCGTAAAGCTTCCGGCGCGTATGTTGTGTCGACCGACCTGCAGGTGCAGTAAGGAGGAAAAAAAAA
[85 nt withheld, positions 1889-1973]
C
[98 nt withheld, positions 1975-2072]
A
[92 nt withheld, positions 2074-2165]
TGGTTCT
[206 nt withheld, positions 2173-2378]
G
[176 nt withheld, positions 2380-2555]
CCAATCGTCTGACCTGCCTCAACCTCCTGTC
[82 nt withheld, positions 2587-2668]
GCTCTGAGGGA
[161 nt withheld, positions 2680-2840]
T
[41 nt withheld, positions 2842-2882]
T
[62 nt withheld, positions 2884-2945]
A
[35 nt withheld, positions 2947-2981]
CCTCCCTCAATCGGTTGAATGTCGCCCTTTTGTCTTTGGCGCTGGTAAACCTTACGAGTTCAGTATCGAC
TGCGATAAGATCAACCTGTTCCGC
[50 nt withheld, positions 3076-3125]
T
[37 nt withheld, positions 3127-3163]
GAAATTTGGAAACTTTTTGCTTACATACCAACCTCCCCAATTTTCCCAAACAGAGGTAATGAAACGTTTG
GTTAAATTAGGTCGCATCTCTGAGGAGTGTGGTTTTGATACCGTATGGTTACTGGAGCATCATTTCACGG
AGTTTGGTTTGCTTGGTAACCCTTATGTCGCTGCTGCATATTTACTTGGCGCGACTAAAAAATTGAATGT
AGGAACTGCCGCTATTGTTCTTCCCACAGCCCATCCAGTACGCCAACTTGAAGATGTGAATTTATTGGAT
CAAATGTCAAAAGGACGATTTCGGTTTGGTATTTGCCGAGGGCTTTACAACAAGGACTTTCGCGTATTCG
GCACAGATATGAATAACAGTCGCGCCTTAGCGGAATGCTGGTACGGGCTGATAAAGAATGGCATGACAGA
GGGATATATGGAAGCTGATAATGAACATATCAAGTTCCATAAGGTAAAAGTAAACCCCGCGGCGTATAGC
AGAGGTGGCGCACCGGTTTATGTGGTGGCTGAATCAGCTTCGACGACTGAGTGGGCTGCTCAATTTGGCC
TACCGATGATATTAAGTTGGATTATAAATACTAACGAAAAGAAAGCACAACTTGAGCTTTATAATGAAGT
GGCTCAAGAATATGGGCACGATATTCATAATATCGACCATTGCTTATCATATATAACATCTGTAGATCAT
GACTCAATTAAAGCGAAAGAGATTTGCCGGAAATTTCTGGGGCATTGGTATGATTCTTATGTGAATGCTA
CGACTATTTTTGATGATTCAGACCAAACAAGAGGTTATGATTTCAATAAAGGGCAGTGGCGTGACTTTGT
ATTAAAAGGACATAAAGATACTAATCGCCGTATTGATTACAGTTACGAAATCAATCCCGTGGGAACGCCG
CAGGAATGTATTGACATAATTCAAAAAGACATTGATGCTACAGGAATATCAAATATTTGTTGTGGATTTG
AAGCTAATGGAACAGTAGACGAAATTATTGCTTCCATGAAGCTCTTCCAGTCTGATGTCATGCCATTTCT
TAAAGAAAAACAACGTTCGCTATTATATTATGGCGGTGGCGGTAGCGGCGGTGGCGGTAGCGGCGGTGGC
GGTAGCGGCGGTGGCGGTAGCAAATTTGGATTGTTCTTCCTTAACTTCATCAATTCAACAACTGTTCAAG
AACAGAGTATAGTTCGCATGCAGGAAATAACGGAGTATGTTGATAAGTTGAATTTTGAACAGATTTTAGT
GTATGAAAATCATTTTTCAGATAATGGTGTTGTCGGCGCTCCTCTGACTGTTTCTGGTTTTCTGCTCGGT
TTAACAGAGAAAATTAAAATTGGTTCATTAAATCACATCATTACAACTCATCATCCTGTCCGCATAGCGG
AGGAAGCTTGCTTATTGGATCAGTTAAGTGAAGGGAGATTTATTTTAGGGTTTAGTGATTGCGAAAAAAA
AGATGAAATGCATTTTTTTAATCGCCCGGTTGAATATCAACAGCAACTATTTGAAGAGTGTTATGAAATC
ATTAACGATGCTTTAACAACAGGCTATTGTAATCCAGATAACGATTTTTATAGCTTCCCTAAAATATCTG
TAAATCCCCATGCTTATACGCCAGGCGGACCTCGGAAATATGTAACAGCAACCAGTCATCATATTGTTGA
GTGGGCGGCCAAAAAAGGTATTCCTCTCATCTTTAAGTGGGATGATTCTAATGATGTTAGATATGAATAT
GCTGAAAGATATAAAGCCGTTGCGGATAAATATGACGTTGACCTATCAGAGATAGACCATCAGTTAATGA
TATTAGTTAACTATAACGAAGATAGTAATAAAGCTAAACAAGAGACGCGTGCATTTATTAGTGATTATGT
TCTTGAAATGCACCCTAATGAAAATTTCGAAAATAAACTTGAAGAAATAATTGCAGAAAACGCTGTCGGA
AATTATACGGAGTGTATAACTGCGGCTAAGTTGGCAATTGAAAAGTGTGGTGCGAAAAGTGTATTGCTGT
CCTTTGAACCAATGAATGATTTGATGAGCCAAAAAAATGTAATCAATATTGTTGATGATAATATTAAGAA
GTACCACACGGAATATACCTAAACGGAGCCAATGTACGCAAAAAACCCCGCTTCAGCGGGGTTTTTTCGC
CAAAAAAAACCCCGCCCTGTCAGGGGCGGGGTTTTTTTTTAGGGCCCTACTGACTGTTAGCGTTTCGGCG
CCGGATAATGCAGCGTGGTGATCAGACCATCCGCAACCGTGCTATGGTGATGCACCAGTTCTGCCAGGGT
ATTGAAGCGAGATTCACTAGAAACGTACAGTTTGCCATCGCTGGCGGTGTTGATACGGTAGTGATACACG
CGACCTTCATAACGCAGAGAAATGCTGCGCTGGCCCGGGCTACTTTCACTTTCACGAACCAGAAAAGAAC
CATTAATGCCAGAGCTCAGCAGGTATTCGGCCGCGTTACGGCTCACAGGGCCATGATACCAGCTGTGTTT
TTCCAGACTCTTGTCATCGTCGTCCTTGTAGTCTACGAATTTTACCCTCGCTTCCACGACAACACCGATA
ATCTTGCAGTTTCCGTTGATAGGAGTCATAGGCCATGAAGGATTCAGGCCTTTCAGGTACTTCTGACCGC
CATCTATGACCAGTTTCTTGAATGTTGCTTCGTTCGCGTCAGTCAGTTTGGCTACAACAAGGCTTCCATT
CACTGGCTCCCGTCCAGTATCTACTAACACCATATGACCTTCAGGGATGCTTTGACCTACAGGTGAGGTC
ATGGAATCACCTTCAACCTTCAGCCAGAATCCATTGCCTAATAAGTTAACGTCACTGTCATACCATTCAT
CAATGTCCTTGATATCGTAGGGTTCACAAGCTTCACACCACGAACGAGCTCTAACCATGCTAATCAATGG
ATATTTCCCTTTGGGCTCAACGTGCCCAACAAATCTAACATTCGAATCAGAGGTGCCATTGAGCAGCCAG
TCAACACTTACGCCAAGAGCTGACGCAAGTTCTGGTAAAAAGCGTGGTCGCTTAGTTTTACCGTTTTCGA
GCTGCTCTATAGACTGCTGGGTAGTCCCCACCTTTTGAGCAAGTTCAGCCTGGTTAAGTCCAAGCTGAAT
TCTTTTGCTTTTTACCCTGCTGCTGATACTCATTTTTTTTTCCTCCTTACTCTAGTAAAAGTTAAACAAA
ATTATTTGTAGAGGGAAACCGTTGTGGTCTCCCTGAATATAGATACCGAGCCTTATGCATGCCCGTAAAG
TTATCCAGCAACCACTCATAGACCTAGGGCAGCAGATAGGGACGACGTGGTGTTAGCTGTGCTCTAGAAT
CCTCAGCGAGTTTGTAGAAACGCAAAAAGGCCATCCGTCAGGATGGCCTTCTGCTTAATTTGATGCCTGG
CAGTTTATGGCGGGCGTCCTGCCCGCCACCCTCCGGGCCGTTGCTTCGCAACGTTCAAATCCGCTCCCGG
CGGATTTGTCCTACTCAGGAGAGCGTTCACCGACAAACAACAGATAAAACGAAAGGCCCAGTCTTTCGAC
TGAGCCTTTCGTTTTATTTGATGCCTGGCAGTTCCCTACTCTCGCATGGGGAGACCCCACACTACCATCG
GCGCTACGGCGTTTCACTTCTGAGTTCGGCATGGGGTCAGGTGGGACCACCGCGCTACTGCCGCCAGGCA
AATTCTGTTTTATCAGACCGCTTCTGCGTTCTGATTTAATCTGTATCAGGCTGAAAATCTTCTCTCATCC
GCCAAAACAGCCATGCCCATGGCGTTTACCAATGCTTAATCAGTGAGGCACCTATCTCAGCGATCTGTCT
ATTTCGTTCATCCATAGTTGCCTGACTCCCCGTCGTGTAGATAACTACGATACGGGAGGGCTTACCATCT
GGCCCCAGTGCTGCAATGATACCGCGAGACCCACGCTCACCGGCTCCAGATTTATCAGCAATAAACCAGC
CAGCCGGAAGGGCCGAGCGCAGAAGTGGTCCTGCAACTTTATCCGCCTCCATCCAGTCTATTAATTGTTG
CCGGGAAGCTAGAGTAAGTAGTTCGCCAGTTAATAGTTTGCGCAACGTTGTTGCCATTGCTACAGGCATC
GTGGTGTCACGCTCGTCGTTTGGTATGGCTTCATTCAGCTCCGGTTCCCAACGATCAAGGCGAGTTACAT
GATCCCCCATGTTGTGCAAAAAAGCGGTTAGCTCCTTCGGTCCTCCGATCGTTGTCAGAAGTAAGTTGGC
CGCAGTGTTATCACTCATGGTTATGGCAGCACTGCATAATTCTCTTACTGTCATGCCATCCGTAAGATGC
TTTTCTGTGACTGGTGAGTACTCAACCAAGTCATTCTGAGAATAGTGTATGCGGCGACCGAGTTGCTCTT
GCCCGGCGTCAATACGGGATAATACCGCGCCACATAGCAGAACTTTAAAAGTGCTCATCATTGGAAAACG
TTCTTCGGGGCGAAAACTCTCAAGGATCTTACCGCTGTTGAGATCCAGTTCGATGTAACCCACTCGTGCA
CCCAACTGATCTTCAGCATCTTTTACTTTCACCAGCGTTTCTGGGTGAGCAAAAACAGGAAGGCAAAATG
CCGCAAAAAAGGGAATAAGGGCGACACGGAAATGTTGAATACTCATACTCTTCCTTTTTCAATATTATTG
AAGCATTTATCAGGGTTATTGTCTCATGAGCGGATACATATTTGAATGTATTTAGAAAAATAAACAAATA
GGGGTTCCGCGCACATTTCCCCGAAAAGTGCCACCTGACGTCTAAGAAACCATTATTATCATGACATTAA
CCTATAAAAATAGGCGTATCACGAGGCCCTTAGGCCAAATAGGCCGT
