>Addgene plasmid #79200 | pAB076i6 | addgene partial sequence | sequence record 151096 | pCL52_2-F 5'-GCTTCTCAGGGCGTTTTATG-3'
TCCTGCCCTCTGCTTTTCCAGTCTGACCACTTCGGCTTATCCCGTGACAGGTCATTCAGACTGGCTAATG
CACCCAGTAAGGCAGCGGGCTCATCAACAGGCTTACCCGTCGTACGGTCAAGAGGACATCCGGGCAAATG
CAACGAAAGGCTCAGTCGAAAGACTGGGCCTTTCGTTGCGCTGCGGAGACTTAGGGACCCTAAAAATTAA
GAAGTCTTAAATAAGGCACCCCGGGCTTTACTCGTAAAGCTTCCGGCGCGTATGTTGTGTCGACCGACCT
GCAGGTGCAGTAAGGAGGAAAAAAAAA
[85 nt withheld, positions 308-392]
C
[98 nt withheld, positions 394-491]
A
[92 nt withheld, positions 493-584]
TGGTTCT
[117 nt withheld, positions 592-708]
