>Addgene plasmid #79200 | pAB076i6 | addgene partial sequence | sequence record 151097 | Amp-F 5'-AAGCCCTCCCGTATCGTAGT-3'
AATAGACAGATCGCTGAGATAGGTGCCTCACTGATTAAGCATTGGTAAACGCCATGGGCATGGCTGTTTT
GGCGGATGAGAGAAGATTTTCAGCCTGATACAGATTAAATCAGAACGCAGAAGCGGTCTGATAAAACAGA
ATTTGCCTGGCGGCAGTAGCGCGGTGGTCCCACCTGACCCCATGCCGAACTCAGAAGTGAAACGCCGTAG
CGCCGATGGTAGTGTGGGGTCTCCCCATGCGAGAGTAGGGAACTGCCAGGCATCAAATAAAACGAAAGGC
TCAGTCGAAAGACTGGGCCTTTCGTTTTATCTGTTGTTTGTCGGTGAACGCTCTCCTGAGTAGGACAAAT
CCGCCGGGAGCGGATTTGAACGTTGCGAAGCAACGGCCCGGAGGGTGGCGGGCAGGACGCCCGCCATAAA
CTGCCAGGCATCAAATTAAGCAGAAGGCCATCCTGACGGATGGCCTTTTTGCGTTTCTACAAACTCGCTG
AGGATTCTAGAGCACAGCTAACACCACGTCGTCCCTATCTGCTGCCCTAGGTCTATGAGTGGTTGCTGGA
TAACTTTACGGGCATGCATAAGGCTCGGTATCTATATTCAGGGAGACCACAACGGTTTCCCTCTACAAAT
AATT
